Addgene plasmid #139858: pLenti-X1-Neo-DDRGK1-K224R-HA
Purpose: Lentiviral expression of human DDRGK1-K224R-HA
Depositing lab: Jacob Corn. Depositing organization: University of California, Berkeley. Publication: A Genome-wide ER-phagy Screen Highlights Key Roles of Mitochondrial Metabolism and ER-Resident UFMylation. Liang JR, Lingeman E, Luong T, Ahmed S, Muhar M, Nguyen T, Olzmann JA, Corn JE. Cell. 2020 Mar 19;180(6):1160-1177.e20. doi: 10.1016/j.cell.2020.02.017. Epub 2020 Mar 10. PubMed 32160526.
Backbone
  Vector backbone: pLenti-X1-Neo
  Vector type: Lentiviral
  Selectable markers: Neomycin (select with G418)
Growth in bacteria
  Bacterial resistance: Ampicillin, 100 μg/mL
  Growth temperature: 37°C
  Growth strain: NEB Stable
  Copy number: High Copy
Gene/Insert
  Gene/Insert name: DDRGK1
  Species: H. sapiens (human)
  Mutation: K224R
  Entrez Gene: DDRGK1 (a.k.a. C20orf116, SEMDSH, UFBP1, dJ1187M17.3)
  Tag / fusion protein: HA (C terminal on insert)
  Cloning method: Gibson Cloning
Terms and licenses: Academic/Nonprofit Terms; Industry Terms: Not Available to Industry
How to cite: pLenti-X1-Neo-DDRGK1-K224R-HA was a gift from Jacob Corn (Addgene plasmid # 139858 ; http://n2t.net/addgene:139858 ; RRID:Addgene_139858)
