[The description below was written by a language model from this plasmid's Addgene catalogue record and pLannotate feature annotations shown in this document.]
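Description:
pLenti-X1-Neo-DDRGK1-K224R-HA is a lentiviral expression plasmid of about 10 kb, built on the pLenti-X1-Neo backbone, for delivering a point-mutant form of human DDRGK1 (also known as UFBP1 or C20orf116) into mammalian cells. In bacteria it is maintained through a high-copy ColE1/pUC-type origin and selected with ampicillin via the β-lactamase gene. An f1 origin, an SV40 origin and remnants of lac/lacZα cloning sequence are also annotated in the backbone.

The viral portion has a layout typical of third-generation vectors. An RSV promoter drives a truncated HIV-1 5' LTR, followed by the Ψ packaging signal with a gag fragment, the Rev response element for Rev-dependent export of the genomic RNA, and the cPPT/CTS element. A second truncated LTR and an SV40 polyadenylation signal close the transfer cassette. Because the plasmid lacks intact viral genes, packaging functions must be supplied in trans.

Between the LTRs, a human EF-1α promoter drives the DDRGK1 coding sequence carrying the K224R substitution and a C-terminal HA epitope tag (annotated as a fragment of a 3xHA element, consistent with a single HA copy). The promoter and insert are flanked by Gateway attB1 and attB2 sites, although the record lists Gibson assembly as the cloning method. A WPRE downstream enhances transcript expression. A separate mouse PGK promoter drives NeoR, allowing G418 selection of transduced cells.

The stated purpose is lentiviral expression of DDRGK1-K224R-HA. The associated study concerns ER-phagy and ER-resident UFMylation, but the record does not state the specific functional consequence of the lysine-to-arginine change.
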