Features (pLannotate 1.2.2; 33 found; start..end, strand, type, name):
     26..130     +  promoter       AmpR promoter: bla
    131..991     +  CDS            AmpR: β-lactamase; bla; confers resistance to ampicillin, carbenicillin, and related antibiotics
   1162..1750    +  rep_origin     ori: high-copy-number ColE1/pMB1/pBR322/pUC origin of replication
   1933..2025    +  CDS            lacI (fragment): lac repressor; lacI; The lac repressor binds to the lac operator to inhibit transcription in E. coli. This inhibition can be relieved by adding lactose or isopropyl-β-D-thiogalactopyranoside (IPTG).
   2038..2059    +  protein_bind   CAP binding site: CAP binding activates transcription in the presence of cAMP. E. coli catabolite activator protein
   2074..2104    +  promoter       lac promoter: promoter for the E. coli lac operon
   2112..2128    +  protein_bind   lac operator: The lac repressor binds to the lac operator to inhibit transcription in E. coli. This inhibition can be relieved by adding lactose or isopropyl-β-D-thiogalactopyranoside (IPTG). lac repressor encoded by lacI
   2173..2191    +  promoter       T3 promoter: promoter for bacteriophage T3 RNA polymerase
   2219..2445    +  promoter       RSV promoter: Rous sarcoma virus enhancer/promoter
   2446..2626    +  LTR            5' LTR (truncated): truncated 5' long terminal repeat (LTR) from HIV-1
   2673..2798    +  misc_feature   HIV-1 Ψ: packaging signal of human immunodeficiency virus type 1
   2782..3145    +  CDS            HIV-1 gag (fragment): gag protein from human immunodeficiency virus 1; gag
   3291..3524    +  misc_feature   RRE: The Rev response element (RRE) of HIV-1 allows for Rev-dependent mRNA export from the nucleus to the cytoplasm.
   3901..4001    +  CDS            Rev (fragment): human immunodeficiency virus 1 (HIV-1) Rev protein; rev; enhances nuclear export of unspliced and incompletely spliced viral mRNAs
   4020..4136    +  misc_feature   cPPT/CTS: central polypurine tract and central termination sequence of HIV-1
   4170..4194    +  protein_bind   attB1: mutant version of attB; recombination site for the Gateway® BP reaction BP Clonase™
   4209..4227    +  enhancer       CMV enhancer (fragment): human cytomegalovirus immediate early enhancer
   4252..4318    +  CDS            small t antigen (fragment): SV40 (simian virus 40) small t antigen
   4325..5503    +  promoter       EF-1α promoter: strong constitutive promoter for human elongation factor EF-1α
   5520..5538    +  promoter       T7 promoter: promoter for bacteriophage T7 RNA polymerase
   5583..6524    +  CDS            DDRGK1: DDRGK_HUMAN - Also known as C20orf116 From Homo sapiens (Human).
   6552..6579    +  CDS            3xHA (fragment): three tandem HA epitope tags
   6587..6611    -  protein_bind   attB2: mutant version of attB; recombination site for the Gateway® BP reaction BP Clonase™
   6642..7230    +  misc_feature   WPRE: woodchuck hepatitis virus posttranscriptional regulatory element
   7281..7780    +  promoter       PGK promoter: mouse phosphoglycerate kinase 1 promoter
   7794..8597    +  CDS            NeoR/KanR: aminoglycoside phosphotransferase from Tn5; aph(3')-II (or nptII); confers resistance to neomycin, kanamycin, and G418 (Geneticin®)
   8671..8808    +  CDS            nef (fragment): NEF_HV1LA - Experimental evidence at protein level: Swiss-Prot protein existence level 1. Extracellular Nef protein targets CD4(+) T-lymphocytes for apoptosis by interacting with CXCR4 surface receptors. From Human immunodeficiency virus type 1 group M subtype B (isolate Lai) (HIV-1).
   8794..8974    +  LTR            5' LTR (truncated): truncated 5' long terminal repeat (LTR) from HIV-1
   9046..9167    +  polyA_signal   SV40 poly(A) signal: SV40 polyadenylation signal
   9207..9342    +  rep_origin     SV40 ori: SV40 origin of replication
   9363..9381    -  promoter       T7 promoter: promoter for bacteriophage T7 RNA polymerase
   9389..9544    +  CDS            lacZα (fragment): LacZα fragment of β-galactosidase; lacZ fragment
   9549..9977    +  rep_origin     f1 ori (sequence partly withheld): f1 bacteriophage origin of replication; arrow indicates direction of (+) strand synthesis
>Addgene plasmid #139858 | pLenti-X1-Neo-DDRGK1-K224R-HA | addgene full sequence | sequence record 275657 | Addgene NGS Result
AGGTGGCACTTTTCGGGGAAATGTGCGCGGAACCCCTATTTGTTTATTTTTCTAAATACATTCAAATATG
TATCCGCTCATGAGACAATAACCCTGATAAATGCTTCAATAATATTGAAAAAGGAAGAGTATGAGTATTC
AACATTTCCGTGTCGCCCTTATTCCCTTTTTTGCGGCATTTTGCCTTCCTGTTTTTGCTCACCCAGAAAC
GCTGGTGAAAGTAAAAGATGCTGAAGATCAGTTGGGTGCACGAGTGGGTTACATCGAACTGGATCTCAAC
AGCGGTAAGATCCTTGAGAGTTTTCGCCCCGAAGAACGTTTTCCAATGATGAGCACTTTTAAAGTTCTGC
TATGTGGCGCGGTATTATCCCGTATTGACGCCGGGCAAGAGCAACTCGGTCGCCGCATACACTATTCTCA
GAATGACTTGGTTGAGTACTCACCAGTCACAGAAAAGCATCTTACGGATGGCATGACAGTAAGAGAATTA
TGCAGTGCTGCCATAACCATGAGTGATAACACTGCGGCCAACTTACTTCTGACAACGATCGGAGGACCGA
AGGAGCTAACCGCTTTTTTGCACAACATGGGGGATCATGTAACTCGCCTTGATCGTTGGGAACCGGAGCT
GAATGAAGCCATACCAAACGACGAGCGTGACACCACGATGCCTGTAGCAATGGCAACAACGTTGCGCAAA
CTATTAACTGGCGAACTACTTACTCTAGCTTCCCGGCAACAATTAATAGACTGGATGGAGGCGGATAAAG
TTGCAGGACCACTTCTGCGCTCGGCCCTTCCGGCTGGCTGGTTTATTGCTGATAAATCTGGAGCCGGTGA
GCGTGGGTCTCGCGGTATCATTGCAGCACTGGGGCCAGATGGTAAGCCCTCCCGTATCGTAGTTATCTAC
ACGACGGGGAGTCAGGCAACTATGGATGAACGAAATAGACAGATCGCTGAGATAGGTGCCTCACTGATTA
AGCATTGGTAACTGTCAGACCAAGTTTACTCATATATACTTTAGATTGATTTAAAACTTCATTTTTAATT
TAAAAGGATCTAGGTGAAGATCCTTTTTGATAATCTCATGACCAAAATCCCTTAACGTGAGTTTTCGTTC
CACTGAGCGTCAGACCCCGTAGAAAAGATCAAAGGATCTTCTTGAGATCCTTTTTTTCTGCGCGTAATCT
GCTGCTTGCAAACAAAAAAACCACCGCTACCAGCGGTGGTTTGTTTGCCGGATCAAGAGCTACCAACTCT
TTTTCCGAAGGTAACTGGCTTCAGCAGAGCGCAGATACCAAATACTGTTCTTCTAGTGTAGCCGTAGTTA
GGCCACCACTTCAAGAACTCTGTAGCACCGCCTACATACCTCGCTCTGCTAATCCTGTTACCAGTGGCTG
CTGCCAGTGGCGATAAGTCGTGTCTTACCGGGTTGGACTCAAGACGATAGTTACCGGATAAGGCGCAGCG
GTCGGGCTGAACGGGGGGTTCGTGCACACAGCCCAGCTTGGAGCGAACGACCTACACCGAACTGAGATAC
CTACAGCGTGAGCTATGAGAAAGCGCCACGCTTCCCGAAGGGAGAAAGGCGGACAGGTATCCGGTAAGCG
GCAGGGTCGGAACAGGAGAGCGCACGAGGGAGCTTCCAGGGGGAAACGCCTGGTATCTTTATAGTCCTGT
CGGGTTTCGCCACCTCTGACTTGAGCGTCGATTTTTGTGATGCTCGTCAGGGGGGCGGAGCCTATGGAAA
AACGCCAGCAACGCGGCCTTTTTACGGTTCCTGGCCTTTTGCTGGCCTTTTGCTCACATGTTCTTTCCTG
CGTTATCCCCTGATTCTGTGGATAACCGTATTACCGCCTTTGAGTGAGCTGATACCGCTCGCCGCAGCCG
AACGACCGAGCGCAGCGAGTCAGTGAGCGAGGAAGCGGAAGAGCGCCCAATACGCAAACCGCCTCTCCCC
GCGCGTTGGCCGATTCATTAATGCAGCTGGCACGACAGGTTTCCCGACTGGAAAGCGGGCAGTGAGCGCA
ACGCAATTAATGTGAGTTAGCTCACTCATTAGGCACCCCAGGCTTTACACTTTATGCTTCCGGCTCGTAT
GTTGTGTGGAATTGTGAGCGGATAACAATTTCACACAGGAAACAGCTATGACCATGATTACGCCAAGCGC
GCAATTAACCCTCACTAAAGGGAACAAAAGCTGGAGCTGCAAGCTTAATGTAGTCTTATGCAATACTCTT
GTAGTCTTGCAACATGGTAACGATGAGTTAGCAACATGCCTTACAAGGAGAGAAAAAGCACCGTGCATGC
CGATTGGTGGAAGTAAGGTGGTACGATCGTGCCTTATTAGGAAGGCAACAGACGGGTCTGACATGGATTG
GACGAACCACTGAATTGCCGCATTGCAGAGATATTGTATTTAAGTGCCTAGCTCGATACATAAACGGGTC
TCTCTGGTTAGACCAGATCTGAGCCTGGGAGCTCTCTGGCTAACTAGGGAACCCACTGCTTAAGCCTCAA
TAAAGCTTGCCTTGAGTGCTTCAAGTAGTGTGTGCCCGTCTGTTGTGTGACTCTGGTAACTAGAGATCCC
TCAGACCCTTTTAGTCAGTGTGGAAAATCTCTAGCAGTGGCGCCCGAACAGGGACTTGAAAGCGAAAGGG
AAACCAGAGGAGCTCTCTCGACGCAGGACTCGGCTTGCTGAAGCGCGCACGGCAAGAGGCGAGGGGCGGC
GACTGGTGAGTACGCCAAAAATTTTGACTAGCGGAGGCTAGAAGGAGAGAGATGGGTGCGAGAGCGTCAG
TATTAAGCGGGGGAGAATTAGATCGCGATGGGAAAAAATTCGGTTAAGGCCAGGGGGAAAGAAAAAATAT
AAATTAAAACATATAGTATGGGCAAGCAGGGAGCTAGAACGATTCGCAGTTAATCCTGGCCTGTTAGAAA
CATCAGAAGGCTGTAGACAAATACTGGGACAGCTACAACCATCCCTTCAGACAGGATCAGAAGAACTTAG
ATCATTATATAATACAGTAGCAACCCTCTATTGTGTGCATCAAAGGATAGAGATAAAAGACACCAAGGAA
GCTTTAGACAAGATAGAGGAAGAGCAAAACAAAAGTAAGACCACCGCACAGCAAGCGGCCGCTGATCTTC
AGACCTGGAGGAGGAGATATGAGGGACAATTGGAGAAGTGAATTATATAAATATAAAGTAGTAAAAATTG
AACCATTAGGAGTAGCACCCACCAAGGCAAAGAGAAGAGTGGTGCAGAGAGAAAAAAGAGCAGTGGGAAT
AGGAGCTTTGTTCCTTGGGTTCTTGGGAGCAGCAGGAAGCACTATGGGCGCAGCGTCAATGACGCTGACG
GTACAGGCCAGACAATTATTGTCTGGTATAGTGCAGCAGCAGAACAATTTGCTGAGGGCTATTGAGGCGC
AACAGCATCTGTTGCAACTCACAGTCTGGGGCATCAAGCAGCTCCAGGCAAGAATCCTGGCTGTGGAAAG
ATACCTAAAGGATCAACAGCTCCTGGGGATTTGGGGTTGCTCTGGAAAACTCATTTGCACCACTGCTGTG
CCTTGGAATGCTAGTTGGAGTAATAAATCTCTGGAACAGATTTGGAATCACACGACCTGGATGGAGTGGG
ACAGAGAAATTAACAATTACACAAGCTTAATACACTCCTTAATTGAAGAATCGCAAAACCAGCAAGAAAA
GAATGAACAAGAATTATTGGAATTAGATAAATGGGCAAGTTTGTGGAATTGGTTTAACATAACAAATTGG
CTGTGGTATATAAAATTATTCATAATGATAGTAGGAGGCTTGGTAGGTTTAAGAATAGTTTTTGCTGTAC
TTTCTATAGTGAATAGAGTTAGGCAGGGATATTCACCATTATCGTTTCAGACCCACCTCCCAACCCCGAG
GGGACCCGACAGGCCCGAAGGAATAGAAGAAGAAGGTGGAGAGAGAGACAGAGACAGATCCATTCGATTA
GTGAACGGATCTCGACGGTATCGGTTAACTTTTAAAAGAAAAGGGGGGATTGGGGGGTACAGTGCAGGGG
AAAGAATAGTAGACATAATAGCAACAGACATACAAACTAAAGAATTACAAAAACAAATTACAAAATTCAA
AATTTTATCGTCCAGTGTGGTGGAATTCTGCAGATATCAACAAGTTTGTACAAAAAAGCAGGCTCCACCA
TGGGAACCGACATTGATTATTGACTAGGCTTTTGCAAAAAGCTTTGCAAAGATGGATAAAGTTTTAAACA
GAGAGGAATCTTTGCAGCTAATGGACCTTCTAGGTCTTGAAAGGAGTGGGAATTGGCTCCGGTGCCCGTC
AGTGGGCAGAGCGCACATCGCCCACAGTCCCCGAGAAGTTGGGGGGAGGGGTCGGCAATTGAACCGGTGC
CTAGAGAAGGTGGCGCGGGGTAAACTGGGAAAGTGATGTCGTGTACTGGCTCCGCCTTTTTCCCGAGGGT
GGGGGAGAACCGTATATAAGTGCAGTAGTCGCCGTGAACGTTCTTTTTCGCAACGGGTTTGCCGCCAGAA
CACAGGTAAGTGCCGTGTGTGGTTCCCGCGGGCCTGGCCTCTTTACGGGTTATGGCCCTTGCGTGCCTTG
AATTACTTCCACCTGGCTGCAGTACGTGATTCTTGATCCCGAGCTTCGGGTTGGAAGTGGGTGGGAGAGT
TCGAGGCCTTGCGCTTAAGGAGCCCCTTCGCCTCGTGCTTGAGTTGAGGCCTGGCCTGGGCGCTGGGGCC
GCCGCGTGCGAATCTGGTGGCACCTTCGCGCCTGTCTCGCTGCTTTCGATAAGTCTCTAGCCATTTAAAA
TTTTTGATGACCTGCTGCGACGCTTTTTTTCTGGCAAGATAGTCTTGTAAATGCGGGCCAAGATCTGCAC
ACTGGTATTTCGGTTTTTGGGGCCGCGGGCGGCGACGGGGCCCGTGCGTCCCAGCGCACATGTTCGGCGA
GGCGGGGCCTGCGAGCGCGGCCACCGAGAATCGGACGGGGGTAGTCTCAAGCTGGCCGGCCTGCTCTGGT
GCCTGGCCTCGCGCCGCCGTGTATCGCCCCGCCCTGGGCGGCAAGGCTGGCCCGGTCGGCACCAGTTGCG
TGAGCGGAAAGATGGCCGCTTCCCGGCCCTGCTGCAGGGAGCTCAAAATGGAGGACGCGGCGCTCGGGAG
AGCGGGCGGGTGAGTCACCCACACAAAGGAAAAGGGCCTTTCCGTCCTCAGCCGTCGCTTCATGTGACTC
CACGGAGTACCGGGCGCCGTCCAGGCACCTCGATTAGTTCTCGAGCTTTTGGAGTACGTCGTCTTTAGGT
TGGGGGGAGGGGTTTTATGCGATGGAGTTTCCCCACACTGAGTGGGTGGAGACTGAAGTTAGGCCAGCTT
GGCACTTGATGTAATTCTCCTTGGAATTTGCCCTTTTTGAGTTTGGATCTTGGTTCATTCTCAAGCCTCA
GACAGTGGTTCAAAGTTTTTTTCTTCCATTTCAGGTGTCGTGAGGAATTAGCTTGGTACTAATACGACTC
ACTATAGGGAGACCCAAGCTGGCTAGGTAAGCTTGGTACCGAGCTCGGATCCATGGTGGCGCCTGTGTGG
TACTTGGTAGCGGCGGCTCTGCTAGTCGGCTTTATCCTCTTCCTGACTCGCAGCCGGGGCCGGGCGGCAT
CAGCCGGCCAAGAGCCACTGCACAATGAGGAGCTGGCAGGAGCAGGCCGGGTGGCCCAGCCTGGGCCCCT
GGAGCCTGAGGAGCCGAGAGCTGGAGGCAGGCCTCGGCGCCGGAGGGACCTGGGCAGCCGCCTACAGGCC
CAGCGTCGAGCCCAGCGGGTGGCCTGGGCAGAAGCAGATGAGAACGAGGAGGAAGCTGTCATCCTAGCCC
AGGAGGAGGAAGGTGTCGAGAAGCCAGCGGAAACTCACCTGTCGGGGAAAATTGGAGCTAAGAAACTGCG
GAAGCTGGAGGAGAAACAAGCGCGAAAGGCCCAGCGTGAGGCAGAGGAGGCTGAACGTGAGGAGCGGAAA
CGACTCGAGTCCCAGCGCGAAGCTGAGTGGAAGAAGGAGGAGGAGCGGCTTCGCCTGGAGGAGGAGCAGA
AGGAGGAGGAGGAGAGGAAGGCCCGCGAGGAGCAGGCCCAGCGGGAGCATGAGGAGTACCTGAAACTGAA
GGAGGCCTTTGTGGTGGAGGAGGAAGGCGTAGGAGAGACCATGACTGAGGAACAGTCCCAGAGCTTCCTG
ACAGAGTTCATCAACTACATCAGGCAGTCCAAGGTTGTGCTCTTGGAAGACCTGGCTTCCCAGGTGGGCC
TACGCACTCAGGACACCATAAATCGCATCCAGGACCTGCTGGCTGAGGGGACTATAACAGGTGTGATTGA
CGACCGGGGCAAGTTCATCTACATAACCCCAGAGGAACTGGCCGCCGTGGCCAACTTCATCCGACAGCGG
GGCCGGGTGTCCATCGCCGAGCTTGCCCAAGCCAGCAACTCCCTCATCGCCTGGGGCCGGGAGTCCCCTG
CCCAAGCCCCAGCCGGTGGATCTGGAGGTTCTGGTGGAATGTACCCATACGATGTTCCAGATTACGCTTG
ATCTAGACCCAGCTTTCTTGTACAAAGTGGTTGATATCCAGCACAGTGGCGGCCGCTCGACAATCAACCT
CTGGATTACAAAATTTGTGAAAGATTGACTGGTATTCTTAACTATGTTGCTCCTTTTACGCTATGTGGAT
ACGCTGCTTTAATGCCTTTGTATCATGCTATTGCTTCCCGTATGGCTTTCATTTTCTCCTCCTTGTATAA
ATCCTGGTTGCTGTCTCTTTATGAGGAGTTGTGGCCCGTTGTCAGGCAACGTGGCGTGGTGTGCACTGTG
TTTGCTGACGCAACCCCCACTGGTTGGGGCATTGCCACCACCTGTCAGCTCCTTTCCGGGACTTTCGCTT
TCCCCCTCCCTATTGCCACGGCGGAACTCATCGCCGCCTGCCTTGCCCGCTGCTGGACAGGGGCTCGGCT
GTTGGGCACTGACAATTCCGTGGTGTTGTCGGGGAAGCTGACGTCCTTTCCATGGCTGCTCGCCTGTGTT
GCCACCTGGATTCTGCGCGGGACGTCCTTCTGCTACGTCCCTTCGGCCCTCAATCCAGCGGACCTTCCTT
CCCGCGGCCTGCTGCCGGCTCTGCGGCCTCTTCCGCGTCTTCGCCTTCGCCCTCAGACGAGTCGGATCTC
CCTTTGGGCCGCCTCCCCGCCTGGACCTGCAGGATTCTGCAGATATCCGGACTAGTGATCTAATTCTACC
GGGTAGGGGAGGCGCTTTTCCCAAGGCAGTCTGGAGCATGCGCTTTAGCAGCCCCGCTGGGCACTTGGCG
CTACACAAGTGGCCTCTGGCCTCGCACACATTCCACATCCACCGGTAGGCGCCAACCGGCTCCGTTCTTT
GGTGGCCCCTTCGCGCCACCTTCTACTCCTCCCCTAGTCAGGAAGTTCCCCCCCGCCCCGCAGCTCGCGT
CGTGCAGGACGTGACAAATGGAAGTAGCACGTCTCACTAGTCTCGTGCAGATGGACAGCACCGCTGAGCA
ATGGAAGCGGGTAGGCCTTTGGGGCAGCGGCCAATAGCAGCTTTGCTCCTTCGCTTTCTGGGCTCAGAGG
CTGGGAAGGGGTGGGTCCGGGGGCGGGCTCAGGGGCGGGCTCAGGGGCGGGGCGGGCGCCCGAAGGTCCT
CCGGAGGCCCGGCATTCTGCACGCTTCAAAAGCGCACGTCTGCCGCGCTGTTCTCCTCTTCCTCATCTCC
GGGCCTTTCGACCTGCAGCCAATATGGGATCGGCCATTGAACAAGATGGATTGCACGCAGGTTCTCCGGC
CGCTTGGGTGGAGAGGCTATTCGGCTATGACTGGGCACAACAGACAATCGGCTGCTCTGATGCCGCCGTG
TTCCGGCTGTCAGCGCAGGGGCGCCCGGTTCTTTTTGTCAAGACCGACCTGTCCGGTGCCCTGAATGAAC
TGCAGGACGAGGCAGCGCGGCTATCGTGGCTGGCCACGACGGGCGTTCCTTGCGCAGCTGTGCTCGACGT
TGTCACTGAAGCGGGAAGGGACTGGCTGCTATTGGGCGAAGTGCCGGGGCAGGATCTCCTGTCATCTCAC
CTTGCTCCTGCCGAGAAAGTATCCATCATGGCTGATGCAATGCGGCGGCTGCATACGCTTGATCCGGCTA
CCTGCCCATTCGACCACCAAGCGAAACATCGCATCGAGCGAGCACGTACTCGGATGGAAGCCGGTCTTGT
CGATCAGGATGATCTGGACGAAGAGCATCAGGGGCTCGCGCCAGCCGAACTGTTCGCCAGGCTCAAGGCG
CGCATGCCCGACGGCGAGGATCTCGTCGTGACCCATGGCGATGCCTGCTTGCCGAATATCATGGTGGAAA
ATGGCCGCTTTTCTGGATTCATCGACTGTGGCCGGCTGGGTGTGGCGGACCGCTATCAGGACATAGCGTT
GGCTACCCGTGATATTGCTGAAGAGCTTGGCGGCGAATGGGCTGACCGCTTCCTCGTGCTTTACGGTATC
GCCGCTCCCGATTCGCAGCGCATCGCCTTCTATCGCCTTCTTGACGAGTTCTTCTGAACGCGTCGCCCGC
CCCACGACCCGCAGCGCCCGACCGAAAGGAGCGCACGACCCCATGCATCTCGAGGGCCCGGTACCTTTAA
GACCAATGACTTACAAGGCAGCTGTAGATCTTAGCCACTTTTTAAAAGAAAAGGGGGGACTGGAAGGGCT
AGCTCACTCCCAACGAAGACAAGATCTGCTTTTTGCTTGTACTGGGTCTCTCTGGTTAGACCAGATCTGA
GCCTGGGAGCTCTCTGGCTAACTAGGGAACCCACTGCTTAAGCCTCAATAAAGCTTGCCTTGAGTGCTTC
AAGTAGTGTGTGCCCGTCTGTTGTGTGACTCTGGTAACTAGAGATCCCTCAGACCCTTTTAGTCAGTGTG
GAAAATCTCTAGCAGTAGTAGTTCATGTCATCTTATTATTCAGTATTTATAACTTGCAAAGAAATGAATA
TCAGAGAGTGAGAGGAACTTGTTTATTGCAGCTTATAATGGTTACAAATAAAGCAATAGCATCACAAATT
TCACAAATAAAGCATTTTTTTCACTGCATTCTAGTTGTGGTTTGTCCAAACTCATCAATGTATCTTATCA
TGTCTGGCTCTAGCTATCCCGCCCCTAACTCCGCCCATCCCGCCCCTAACTCCGCCCAGTTCCGCCCATT
CTCCGCCCCATGGCTGACTAATTTTTTTTATTTATGCAGAGGCCGAGGCCGCCTCGGCCTCTGAGCTATT
CCAGAAGTAGTGAGGAGGCTTTTTTGGAGGCCTAGGGACGTACCCAATTCGCCCTATAGTGAGTCGTATT
ACGCGCGCTCACTGGCCGTCGTTTTACAACGTCGTGACTGGGAAAACCCTGGCGTTACCCAACTTAATCG
CCTTGCAGCACATCCCCCTTTCGCCAGCTGGCGTAATAGCGAAGAGGCCCGCACCGATCGCCCTTCCCAA
CAGTTGCGCAGCCTGAATGGCGAATGGG
[124 nt withheld, positions 9549-9672]
C
[91 nt withheld, positions 9674-9764]
A
[49 nt withheld, positions 9766-9814]
CCTTTGACGTTGGAGTCCACGTTCTTT
[37 nt withheld, positions 9842-9878]
ACCCTATCTCGGTCTATTCTTTTGATTTATAAGGGATTTTGCCGATTTCGGCCTATTGGTTAAAAAATGA
GCTGATTTAACAAAAATTTAACGCGAATTTTAACAAAATATTAACGCTTACAATTT
